>Addgene plasmid #26527 | MGP M155 | addgene full sequence | sequence record 493906 | Addgene NGS Result
AATGAAAGACCCCACCTGTAGGTTTGGCAAGCTAGCTTAAGTAACGCCATTTTGCAAGGCATGGAAAATA
CATAACTGAGAATAGAGAAGTTCAGATCAAGGTTAGGAACAGAGAGACAGCAGAATATGGGCCAAACAGG
ATATCTGTGGTAAGCAGTTCCTGCCCCGGCTCAGGGCCAAGAACAGATGGTCCCCAGATGCGGTCCCGCC
CTCAGCAGTTTCTAGAGAACCATCAGATGTTTCCAGGGTGCCCCAAGGACCTGAAATGACCCTGTGCCTT
ATTTGAACTAACCAATCAGTTCGCTTCTCGCTTCTGTTCGCGCGCTTCTGCTCCCCGAGCTCAATAAAAG
AGCCCACAACCCCTCACTCGGCGCGCCAGTCCTCCGATAGACTGCGTCGCCCGGGTACCCGTATTCCCAA
TAAAGCCTCTTGCTGTTTGCATCCGAATCGTGGACTCGCTGATCCTTGGGAGGGTCTCCTCAGATTGATT
GACTGCCCACCTCGGGGGTCTTTCATTTGGAGGTTCCACCGAGATTTGGAGACCCCTGCCCAGGGACCAC
CGACCCCCCCGCCGGGAGGTAAGCTGGCCAGCGGTCGTTTCGTGTCTGTCTCTGTCTTTGTGCGTGTTTG
TGCCGGCATCTAATGTTTGCGCCTGCGTCTGTACTAGTTAGCTAACTAGCTCTGTATCTGGCGGACCCGT
GGTGGAACTGACGAGTTCTGAACACCCGGCCGCAACCCTGGGAGACGTCCCAGGGACTTTGGGGGCCGTT
TTTGTGGCCCGACCTGAGGAAGGGAGTCGATGTGGAATCCGACCCCGTCAGGATATGTGGTTCTGGTAGG
AGACGAGAACCTAAAACAGTTCCCGCCTCCGTCTGAATTTTTGCTTTCGGTTTGGAACCGAAGCCGCGCG
TCTTGTCTGCTGCAGCGCTGCAGCATCGTTCTGTGTTGTCTCTGTCTGACTGTGTTTCTGTATTTGTCTG
AAAATTAGGGCCAGACTGTTACCACTCCCTTAAGTTTGACCTTAGGTCACTGGAAAGATGTCGAGCGGAT
CGCTCACAACCAGTCGGTAGATGTCAAGAAGAGACGTTGGGTTACCTTCTGCTCTGCAGAATGGCCAACC
TTTAACGTCGGATGGCCGCGAGACGGCACCTTTAACCGAGACCTCATCACCCAGGTTAAGATCAAGGTCT
TTTCACCTGGCCCGCATGGACACCCAGACCAGGTCCCCTACATCGTGACCTGGGAAGCCTTGGCTTTTGA
CCCCCCTCCCTGGGTCAAGCCCTTTGTACACCCTAAGCCTCCGCCTCCTCTTCCTCCATCCGCCCCGTCT
CTCCCCCTTGAACCTCCTCGTTCGACCCCGCCTCGATCCTCCCTTTATCCAGCCCTCACTCCTTCTCTAG
GCGCCGGAATTAGATCTATGGTGAGCAAGGGCGAGGAGCTGTTCACCGGGGTGGTGCCCATCCTGGTCGA
GCTGGACGGCGACGTAAACGGCCACAAGTTCAGCGTGTCCGGCGAGGGCGAGGGCGATGCCACCTACGGC
AAGCTGACCCTGAAGTTCATCTGCACCACCGGCAAGCTGCCCGTGCCCTGGCCCACCCTCGTGACCACCC
TGACCTACGGCGTGCAGTGCTTCAGCCGCTACCCCGACCACATGAAGCAGCACGACTTCTTCAAGTCCGC
CATGCCCGAAGGCTACGTCCAGGAGCGCACCATCTTCTTCAAGGACGACGGCAACTACAAGACCCGCGCC
GAGGTGAAGTTCGAGGGCGACACCCTGGTGAACCGCATCGAGCTGAAGGGCATCGACTTCAAGGAGGACG
GCAACATCCTGGGGCACAAGCTGGAGTACAACTACAACAGCCACAACGTCTATATCATGGCCGACAAGCA
GAAGAACGGCATCAAGGTGAACTTCAAGATCCGCCACAACATCGAGGACGGCAGCGTGCAGCTCGCCGAC
CACTACCAGCAGAACACCCCCATCGGCGACGGCCCCGTGCTGCTGCCCGACAACCACTACCTGAGCACCC
AGTCCGCCCTGAGCAAAGACCCCAACGAGAAGCGCGATCACATGGTCCTGCTGGAGTTCGTGACCGCCGC
CGGGATCACTCTCGGCATGGACGAGCTGTACAAGTAAAGCGGCCGCAAACCAGGAAGGGGAAGTGTGTGG
TTTAAGTTGCATATCCCTTATCCTCTGGCTGCTGGAGGCTTGCTGAAGGCTGTATGCTGTTAATGCTAAT
TGTGATAGGGGTTTTGGCCTCTGACTGACTCCTACCTGTTAGCATTAACAGGACACAAGGCCTGTTACTA
GCACTCACATGGAACAAATGGCCACCGTGGGAGGATGACAAGTCCAAGAGTCACCCTGCTGGATCTCGAG
GAATTCTACCGGGTAGGGGAGGCGCTTTTCCCAAGGCAGTCTGGAGCATGCGCTTTAGCAGCCCCGCTGG
GCACTTGGCGCTACACAAGTGGCCTCTGGCCTCGCACACATTCCACATCCACCGGTAGGCGCCAACCGGC
TCCGTTCTTTGGTGGCCCCTTCGCGCCACCTTCTACTCCTCCCCTAGTCAGGAAGTTCCCCCCCGCCCCG
CAGCTCGCGTCGTGCAGGACGTGACAAATGGAAGTAGCACGTCTCACTAGTCTCGTGCAGATGGACAGCA
CCGCTGAGCAATGGAAGCGGGTAGGCCTTTGGGGCAGCGGCCAATAGCAGCTTTGCTCCTTCGCTTTCTG
GGCTCAGAGGCTGGGAAGGGGTGGGTCCGGGGGCGGGCTCAGGGGCGGGCTCAGGGGCGGGGCGGGCGCC
CGAAGGTCCTCCGGAGGCCCGGCATTCTGCACGCTTCAAAAGCGCACGTCTGCCGCGCTGTTCTCCTCTT
CCTCATCTCCGGGCCTTTCGACCTGCAGCCCAAGCTTACCATGACCGAGTACAAGCCCACGGTGCGCCTC
GCCACCCGCGACGACGTCCCCAGGGCCGTACGCACCCTCGCCGCCGCGTTCGCCGACTACCCCGCCACGC
GCCACACCGTCGATCCGGACCGCCACATCGAGCGGGTCACCGAGCTGCAAGAACTCTTCCTCACGCGCGT
CGGGCTCGACATCGGCAAGGTGTGGGTCGCGGACGACGGCGCCGCGGTGGCGGTCTGGACCACGCCGGAG
AGCGTCGAAGCGGGGGCGGTGTTCGCCGAGATCGGCCCGCGCATGGCCGAGTTGAGCGGTTCCCGGCTGG
CCGCGCAGCAACAGATGGAAGGCCTCCTGGCGCCGCACCGGCCCAAGGAGCCCGCGTGGTTCCTGGCCAC
CGTCGGCGTCTCGCCCGACCACCAGGGCAAGGGTCTGGGCAGCGCCGTCGTGCTCCCCGGAGTGGAGGCG
GCCGAGCGCGCCGGGGTGCCCGCCTTCCTGGAGACCTCCGCGCCCCGCAACCTCCCCTTCTACGAGCGGC
TCGGCTTCACCGTCACCGCCGACGTCGAGGTGCCCGAAGGACCGCGCACCTGGTGCATGACCCGCAAGCC
CGGTGCCTGACGCCCGCCCCACGACCCGCAGCGCCCGACCGAAAGGAGCGCACGACCCCATGCATCGATA
AAATAAAAGATTTTATTTAGTCTCCAGAAAAAGGGGGGAATGAAAGACCCCACCTGTAGGTTTGGCAAGC
TAGCTTAAGTAACGCCATTTTGCAAGGCATGGAAAATACATAACTGAGAATAGAGAAGTTCAGATCAAGG
TTAGGAACAGAGAGACAGCAGAATATGGGCCAAACAGGATATCTGTGGTAAGCAGTTCCTGCCCCGGCTC
AGGGCCAAGAACAGATGGTCCCCAGATGCGGTCCCGCCCTCAGCAGTTTCTAGAGAACCATCAGATGTTT
CCAGGGTGCCCCAAGGACCTGAAATGACCCTGTGCCTTATTTGAACTAACCAATCAGTTCGCTTCTCGCT
TCTGTTCGCGCGCTTCTGCTCCCCGAGCTCAATAAAAGAGCCCACAACCCCTCACTCGGCGCGCCAGTCC
TCCGATAGACTGCGTCGCCCGGGTACCCGTGTATCCAATAAACCCTCTTGCAGTTGCATCCGACTTGTGG
TCTCGCTGTTCCTTGGGAGGGTCTCCTCTGAGTGATTGACTACCCGTCAGCGGGGGTCTTTCATGGGTAA
CAGTTTCTTGAAGTTGGAGAACAACATTCTGAGGGTAGGAGTCGAATATTAAGTAATCCTGACTCAATTA
GCCACTGTTTTGAATCCACATACTCCAATACTCCTGAAATAGTTCATTATGGACAGCGCAGAAAGAGCTG
GGGAGAATTGTGAAATTGTTATCCGCTCACAATTCCACACAACATACGAGCCGGAAGCATAAAGTGTAAA
GCCTGGGGTGCCTAATGAGTGAGCTAACTCACATTAATTGCGTTGCGCTCACTGCCCGCTTTCCAGTCGG
GAAACCTGTCGTGCCAGCTGCATTAATGAATCGGCCAACGCGCGGGGAGAGGCGGTTTGCGTATTGGGCG
CTCTTCCGCTTCCTCGCTCACTGACTCGCTGCGCTCGGTCGTTCGGCTGCGGCGAGCGGTATCAGCTCAC
TCAAAGGCGGTAATACGGTTATCCACAGAATCAGGGGATAACGCAGGAAAGAACATGTGAGCAAAAGGCC
AGCAAAAGGCCAGGAACCGTAAAAAGGCCGCGTTGCTGGCGTTTTTCCATAGGCTCCGCCCCCCTGACGA
GCATCACAAAAATCGACGCTCAAGTCAGAGGTGGCGAAACCCGACAGGACTATAAAGATACCAGGCGTTT
CCCCCTGGAAGCTCCCTCGTGCGCTCTCCTGTTCCGACCCTGCCGCTTACCGGATACCTGTCCGCCTTTC
TCCCTTCGGGAAGCGTGGCGCTTTCTCATAGCTCACGCTGTAGGTATCTCAGTTCGGTGTAGGTCGTTCG
CTCCAAGCTGGGCTGTGTGCACGAACCCCCCGTTCAGCCCGACCGCTGCGCCTTATCCGGTAACTATCGT
CTTGAGTCCAACCCGGTAAGACACGACTTATCGCCACTGGCAGCAGCCACTGGTAACAGGATTAGCAGAG
CGAGGTATGTAGGCGGTGCTACAGAGTTCTTGAAGTGGTGGCCTAACTACGGCTACACTAGAAGAACAGT
ATTTGGTATCTGCGCTCTGCTGAAGCCAGTTACCTTCGGAAAAAGAGTTGGTAGCTCTTGATCCGGCAAA
CAAACCACCGCTGGTAGCGGTGGTTTTTTTGTTTGCAAGCAGCAGATTACGCGCAGAAAAAAAGGATCTC
AAGAAGATCCTTTGATCTTTTCTACGGGGTCTGACGCTCAGTGGAACGAAAACTCACGTTAAGGGATTTT
GGTCATGAGATTATCAAAAAGGATCTTCACCTAGATCCTTTTAAATTAAAAATGAAGTTTTAAATCAATC
TAAAGTATATATGAGTAAACTTGGTCTGACAGTTACCAATGCTTAATCAGTGAGGCACCTATCTCAGCGA
TCTGTCTATTTCGTTCATCCATAGTTGCCTGACTCCCCGTCGTGTAGATAACTACGATACGGGAGGGCTT
ACCATCTGGCCCCAGTGCTGCAATGATACCGCGAGACCCACGCTCACCGGCTCCAGATTTATCAGCAATA
AACCAGCCAGCCGGAAGGGCCGAGCGCAGAAGTGGTCCTGCAACTTTATCCGCCTCCATCCAGTCTATTA
ATTGTTGCCGGGAAGCTAGAGTAAGTAGTTCGCCAGTTAATAGTTTGCGCAACGTTGTTGCCATTGCTAC
AGGCATCGTGGTGTCACGCTCGTCGTTTGGTATGGCTTCATTCAGCTCCGGTTCCCAACGATCAAGGCGA
GTTACATGATCCCCCATGTTGTGCAAAAAAGCGGTTAGCTCCTTCGGTCCTCCGATCGTTGTCAGAAGTA
AGTTGGCCGCAGTGTTATCACTCATGGTTATGGCAGCACTGCATAATTCTCTTACTGTCATGCCATCCGT
AAGATGCTTTTCTGTGACTGGTGAGTACTCAACCAAGTCATTCTGAGAATAGTGTATGCGGCGACCGAGT
TGCTCTTGCCCGGCGTCAATACGGGATAATACCGCGCCACATAGCAGAACTTTAAAAGTGCTCATCATTG
GAAAACGTTCTTCGGGGCGAAAACTCTCAAGGATCTTACCGCTGTTGAGATCCAGTTCGATGTAACCCAC
TCGTGCACCCAACTGATCTTCAGCATCTTTTACTTTCACCAGCGTTTCTGGGTGAGCAAAAACAGGAAGG
CAAAATGCCGCAAAAAAGGGAATAAGGGCGACACGGAAATGTTGAATACTCATACTCTTCCTTTTTCAAT
ATTATTGAAGCATTTATCAGGGTTATTGTCTCATGAGCGGATACATATTTGAATGTATTTAGAAAAATAA
ACAAATAGGGGTTCCGCGCACATTTCCCCGAAAAGTGCCACCTGACGTCTAAGAAACCATTATTATCATG
ACATTAACCTATAAAAATAGGCGTATCACGAGGCCCTTTCGTCTCGCGCGTTTCGGTGATGACGGTGAAA
ACCTCTGACACATGCAGCTCCCGGAGACGGTCACAGCTTGTCTGTAAGCGGATGCCGGGAGCAGACAAGC
CCGTCAGGGCGCGTCAGCGGGTGTTGGCGGGTGTCGGGGCTGGCTTAACTATGCGGCATCAGAGCAGATT
GTACTGAGAGTGCACCATATGCGGTGTGAAATACCGCACAGATGCGTAAGGAGAAAATACCGCATCAGGC
GCCATTCGCCATTCAGGCTGCGCAACTGTTGGGAAGGGCGATCGGTGCGGGCCTCTTCGCTATTACGCCA
GCTGGCGAAAGGGGGATGTGCTGCAAGGCGATTAAGTTGGGTAACGCCAGGGTTTTCCCAGTCACGACGT
TGTAAAACGACGGCGCAAGGAATGGTGCATGCAAGGAGATGGCGCCCAACAGTCCCCCGGCCACGGGGCC
TGCCACCATACCCACGCCGAAACAAGCGCTCATGAGCCCGAAGTGGCGAGCCCGATCTTCCCCATCGGTG
ATGTCGGCGATATAGGCGCCAGCAACCGCACCTGTGGCGCCGGTGATGCCGGCCACGATGCGTCCGGCGT
AGAGGCGATTAGTCCAATTTGTTAAAGACAGGATATCAGTGGTCCAGGCTCTAGTTTTGACTCAACAATA
TCACCAGCTGAAGCCTATAGAGTACGAGCCATAGATAAAATAAAAGATTTTATTTAGTCTCCAGAAAAAG
GGGGG
Features (pLannotate 1.2.2; 22 found; start..end, strand, type, name):
      1..517     +  LTR            5' LTR: 5' long terminal repeat from murine embryonic stem cell virus
    581..922     +  misc_feature   MESV Ψ: packaging signal of murine embryonic stem cell virus
    989..1405    +  CDS            gag (truncated): truncated Moloney murine leukemia virus (MMLV) gag gene lacking the start codon
   1418..2137    +  CDS            EGFP: the original enhanced GFP (Yang et al., 1996) mammalian codon-optimized
   2202..2228    +  ncRNA          5' miR-155: sequence upstream of the precursor of mouse miR-155 microRNA (Uva et al., 2013) miRNA
   2226..2290    +  ncRNA          mir-155: Accession: RF00731 - microRNA mir-155
   2292..2333    +  ncRNA          3' miR-155: sequence downstream of the precursor of mouse miR-155 microRNA (Uva et al., 2013) miRNA
   2391..2890    +  promoter       PGK promoter: mouse phosphoglycerate kinase 1 promoter
   2911..3510    +  CDS            PuroR: puromycin N-acetyltransferase; pac from Streptomyces alboniger; confers resistance to puromycin
   3610..4124    +  LTR            3' LTR: 3' long terminal repeat from murine embryonic stem cell virus
   4286..4302    -  protein_bind   lac operator: The lac repressor binds to the lac operator to inhibit transcription in E. coli. This inhibition can be relieved by adding lactose or isopropyl-β-D-thiogalactopyranoside (IPTG). lac repressor encoded by lacI
   4310..4340    -  promoter       lac promoter: promoter for the E. coli lac operon
   4355..4376    -  protein_bind   CAP binding site: CAP binding activates transcription in the presence of cAMP. E. coli catabolite activator protein
   4389..4481    -  CDS            lacI (fragment): lac repressor; lacI; The lac repressor binds to the lac operator to inhibit transcription in E. coli. This inhibition can be relieved by adding lactose or isopropyl-β-D-thiogalactopyranoside (IPTG).
   4664..5252    -  rep_origin     ori: high-copy-number ColE1/pMB1/pBR322/pUC origin of replication
   5423..6283    -  CDS            AmpR: β-lactamase; bla; confers resistance to ampicillin, carbenicillin, and related antibiotics
   6284..6388    -  promoter       AmpR promoter: bla
   6483..6518    +  CDS            rop (fragment): Rop protein, which maintains plasmids at low copy number; rop
   6620..6719    +  misc_feature   bom (fragment): basis of mobility region from pBR322
   6725..6874    -  CDS            lacZα (fragment): LacZα fragment of β-galactosidase; lacZ fragment
   6874..7075    -  CDS            TcR (fragment): tetracycline efflux protein; tet; confers resistance to tetracycline
   7076..7174    +  CDS            env (fragment): murine leukemia virus gPr80 envelope polyprotein precursor; env; proteolytically cleaved into gp70SU and p15TM subunits
