[The description below was written by a language model from this plasmid's Addgene catalogue record and pLannotate feature annotations shown in this document.]
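Description:
MGP M155 is a gammaretroviral expression vector built on pMSCV puro, designed to co-express a GFP reporter and mouse miR-155 in transduced mammalian cells. The 7.2 kb sequenced plasmid carries the murine embryonic stem cell virus 5′ and 3′ LTRs, the Ψ packaging signal and a truncated gag segment lacking its start codon. Together these allow the transcript between the LTRs to be packaged into retroviral particles when the viral proteins are supplied in trans, and then integrated into target-cell genomes. In bacteria the plasmid is maintained through a high-copy ColE1/pUC-type origin and selected with ampicillin via the β-lactamase gene. The remaining annotated backbone pieces (lacI, lacZα, TcR, rop, bom and env fragments) are partial remnants of earlier cloning vectors.

In the modified "MGP" arrangement, EGFP sits directly downstream of the 5′ LTR, which acts as its promoter. The miR-155 cassette, the miRNA-containing region of exon 2 of the mouse BIC gene, was cloned between NotI and XhoI sites after the GFP stop codon. The catalogue lists GFP as an N-terminal tag, but there is no protein fusion: the microRNA hairpin and its native flanking sequences lie in the 3′ untranslated portion of the same LTR-driven transcript. GFP fluorescence therefore marks cells that also produce the miR-155 precursor for processing. Further downstream, an internal mouse PGK promoter drives puromycin N-acetyltransferase, allowing drug selection of stably transduced cells. The vector is suited to enforced miR-155 expression in mouse or other mammalian cells, and the associated work concerned the identification of the inositol phosphatase SHIP1 as a miR-155 target.
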