Addgene plasmid #26527: MGP M155
Depositing lab: David Baltimore. Depositing organization: California Institute of Technology. Publication: Inositol phosphatase SHIP1 is a primary target of miR-155. O'Connell RM, Chaudhuri AA, Rao DS, Baltimore D. Proc Natl Acad Sci U S A. 2009 Apr 28. 106(17):7113-8. 10.1073/pnas.0902636106 PubMed 19359473.
Backbone
  Vector backbone: pMSCV puro
  Backbone size w/o insert (bp): 6300
  Vector type: Retroviral
  Selectable markers: Puromycin
Growth in bacteria
  Bacterial resistance: Ampicillin, 100 μg/mL
  Growth temperature: 37°C
  Growth strain: DH5alpha
  Copy number: Unknown
Gene/Insert
  Gene/Insert name: miR-155 (alt name: BIC (miRNA containing region of Exon2))
  Species: M. musculus (mouse)
  Entrez Gene: Mir155 (a.k.a. Mirn155, mir-155, mmu-mir-155)
  Tag / fusion protein: GFP (N terminal on backbone)
  Cloning method: Restriction Enzyme; 5′ cloning site NotI (not destroyed); 3′ cloning site XhoI (not destroyed)
  Sequencing primers: 5′ pLXSN-5; 3′ MSCV-rev
Terms and licenses: Academic/Nonprofit Terms; Industry Terms: Not Available to Industry
Depositor comments: pMGP is a modified MSCV vector whereby GFP was placed downstream from the 5′ LTR, and the miR-155 expression cassette was cloned downstream from the GFP stop codon.
How to cite: MGP M155 was a gift from David Baltimore (Addgene plasmid # 26527 ; http://n2t.net/addgene:26527 ; RRID:Addgene_26527)
