>Addgene plasmid #26527 | MGP M155 | addgene partial sequence | sequence record 32639 | 26527 with EGFP-C
TCGGCATGGACGAGCTGTACAGTAAAGCGGCCGCAAACCAGGAAGGGGAAGTGTGTGGTTTAAGTTGCAT
ATCCCTTATCCTCTGGCTGCTGGAGGCTTGCTGAAGGCTGTATGCTGTTAATGCTAATTGTGATAGGGGT
TTTGGCCTCTGACTGACTCCTACCTGTTAGCATTAACAGGACACAAGGCCTGTTACTAGCACTCACATGG
AACAAATGGCCACCGTGGGAGGATGACAAGTCCAAGAGTCACCCTGCTGGATCTCGAGGAATTCTACCGG
GTAGGGGAGGCGCTTTTCCCAAGGCAGTCTGGAGCATGCGCTTTAGCAGCCCCGCTGGGCACTTGGCGCT
ACACAAGTGGCCTCTGGCCTCGCACACATTCCACATCCACCGGTAGGCGCCAACCGGCTCCGTTCTTTGG
TGGCCCCTTCGCGCCACCTTCTACTCCTCCCCTAGTCAGGAAGTTCCCCCCCGCCCCGCAGCTCGCGTCG
TGCAGGACGTGACAAATGGAAGTAGCACGTCTCACTAGTCTCGTGCAGATGGACAGCACCGCTGAGCAAT
GGAAGCGGGTAGGCCTTTGGGGCAGCGGCCAATAGCAGCTTTGCTCCTTCGCTTTCTGGGCTCAGAGGCT
GGGAAGGGGTGGGTCCGGGGGCGGGCTCAGGGGCGGGCTCAGGGGCGGGGCGGGCGCCCGAAGGTCCTCC
GGAGGCCCGGCATTCTGCACGCTTCAAAAGCGCACGTCTGCCGCGCTGTTCTCCTCTTCCTCATCTCCGG
GCCTTTCGACCTGCAGCCCAAGCTTACCATGACCGAGTACAAGCCCACGGTGCGCCTCGCCACCCGCGAC
GACGTCCCC
